>Addgene plasmid #206393 | pET28 mOct4-POU | addgene full sequence | sequence record 408447 | Addgene NGS Result
TGGCGAATGGG
[124 nt withheld, positions 12-135]
C
[91 nt withheld, positions 137-227]
A
[49 nt withheld, positions 229-277]
CCTTTGACGTTGGAGTCCACGTTCTTT
[37 nt withheld, positions 305-341]
ACCCTATCTCGGTCTATTCTTTTGATTTATAAGGGATTTTGCCGATTTCGGCCTATTGGTTAAAAAATGA
GCTGATTTAACAAAAATTTAACGCGAATTTTAACAAAATATTAACGCTTACAATTTAGGTGGCACTTTTC
GGGGAAATGTGCGCGGAACCCCTATTTGTTTATTTTTCTAAATACATTCAAATATGTATCCGCTCATGAA
TTAATTCTTAGAAAAACTCATCGAGCATCAAATGAAACTGCAATTTATTCATATCAGGATTATCAATACC
ATATTTTTGAAAAAGCCGTTTCTGTAATGAAGGAGAAAACTCACCGAGGCAGTTCCATAGGATGGCAAGA
TCCTGGTATCGGTCTGCGATTCCGACTCGTCCAACATCAATACAACCTATTAATTTCCCCTCGTCAAAAA
TAAGGTTATCAAGTGAGAAATCACCATGAGTGACGACTGAATCCGGTGAGAATGGCAAAAGTTTATGCAT
TTCTTTCCAGACTTGTTCAACAGGCCAGCCATTACGCTCGTCATCAAAATCACTCGCATCAACCAAACCG
TTATTCATTCGTGATTGCGCCTGAGCGAGACGAAATACGCGATCGCTGTTAAAAGGACAATTACAAACAG
GAATCGAATGCAACCGGCGCAGGAACACTGCCAGCGCATCAACAATATTTTCACCTGAATCAGGATATTC
TTCTAATACCTGGAATGCTGTTTTCCCGGGGATCGCAGTGGTGAGTAACCATGCATCATCAGGAGTACGG
ATAAAATGCTTGATGGTCGGAAGAGGCATAAATTCCGTCAGCCAGTTTAGTCTGACCATCTCATCTGTAA
CATCATTGGCAACGCTACCTTTGCCATGTTTCAGAAACAACTCTGGCGCATCGGGCTTCCCATACAATCG
ATAGATTGTCGCACCTGATTGCCCGACATTATCGCGAGCCCATTTATACCCATATAAATCAGCATCCATG
TTGGAATTTAATCGCGGCCTAGAGCAAGACGTTTCCCGTTGAATATGGCTCATAACACCCCTTGTATTAC
TGTTTATGTAAGCAGACAGTTTTATTGTTCATGACCAAAATCCCTTAACGTGAGTTTTCGTTCCACTGAG
CGTCAGACCCCGTAGAAAAGATCAAAGGATCTTCTTGAGATCCTTTTTTTCTGCGCGTAATCTGCTGCTT
GCAAACAAAAAAACCACCGCTACCAGCGGTGGTTTGTTTGCCGGATCAAGAGCTACCAACTCTTTTTCCG
AAGGTAACTGGCTTCAGCAGAGCGCAGATACCAAATACTGTCCTTCTAGTGTAGCCGTAGTTAGGCCACC
ACTTCAAGAACTCTGTAGCACCGCCTACATACCTCGCTCTGCTAATCCTGTTACCAGTGGCTGCTGCCAG
TGGCGATAAGTCGTGTCTTACCGGGTTGGACTCAAGACGATAGTTACCGGATAAGGCGCAGCGGTCGGGC
TGAACGGGGGGTTCGTGCACACAGCCCAGCTTGGAGCGAACGACCTACACCGAACTGAGATACCTACAGC
GTGAGCTATGAGAAAGCGCCACGCTTCCCGAAGGGAGAAAGGCGGACAGGTATCCGGTAAGCGGCAGGGT
CGGAACAGGAGAGCGCACGAGGGAGCTTCCAGGGGGAAACGCCTGGTATCTTTATAGTCCTGTCGGGTTT
CGCCACCTCTGACTTGAGCGTCGATTTTTGTGATGCTCGTCAGGGGGGCGGAGCCTATGGAAAAACGCCA
GCAACGCGGCCTTTTTACGGTTCCTGGCCTTTTGCTGGCCTTTTGCTCACATGTTCTTTCCTGCGTTATC
CCCTGATTCTGTGGATAACCGTATTACCGCCTTTGAGTGAGCTGATACCGCTCGCCGCAGCCGAACGACC
GAGCGCAGCGAGTCAGTGAGCGAGGAAGCGGAAGAGCGCCTGATGCGGTATTTTCTCCTTACGCATCTGT
GCGGTATTTCACACCGCAATGGTGCACTCTCAGTACAATCTGCTCTGATGCCGCATAGTTAAGCCAGTAT
ACACTCCGCTATCGCTACGTGACTGGGTCATGGCTGCGCCCCGACACCCGCCAACACCCGCTGACGCGCC
CTGACGGGCTTGTCTGCTCCCGGCATCCGCTTACAGACAAGCTGTGACCGTCTCCGGGAGCTGCATGTGT
CAGAGGTTTTCACCGTCATCACCGAAACGCGCGAGGCAGCTGCGGTAAAGCTCATCAGCGTGGTCGTGAA
GCGATTCACAGATGTCTGCCTGTTCATCCGCGTCCAGCTCGTTGAGTTTCTCCAGAAGCGTTAATGTCTG
GCTTCTGATAAAGCGGGCCATGTTAAGGGCGGTTTTTTCCTGTTTGGTCACTGATGCCTCCGTGTAAGGG
GGATTTCTGTTCATGGGGGTAATGATACCGATGAAACGAGAGAGGATGCTCACGATACGGGTTACTGATG
ATGAACATGCCCGGTTACTGGAACGTTGTGAGGGTAAACAACTGGCGGTATGGATGCGGCGGGACCAGAG
AAAAATCACTCAGGGTCAATGCCAGCGCTTCGTTAATACAGATGTAGGTGTTCCACAGGGTAGCCAGCAG
CATCCTGCGATGCAGATCCGGAACATAATGGTGCAGGGCGCTGACTTCCGCGTTTCCAGACTTTACGAAA
CACGGAAACCGAAGACCATTCATGTTGTTGCTCAGGTCGCAGACGTTTTGCAGCAGCAGTCGCTTCACGT
TCGCTCGCGTATCGGTGATTCATTCTGCTAACCAGTAAGGCAACCCCGCCAGCCTAGCCGGGTCCTCAAC
GACAGGAGCACGATCATGCGCACCCGTGGGGCCGCCATGCCGGCGATAATGGCCTGCTTCTCGCCGAAAC
GTTTGGTGGCGGGACCAGTGACGAAGGCTTGAGCGAGGGCGTGCAAGATTCCGAATACCGCAAGCGACAG
GCCGATCATCGTCGCGCTCCAGCGAAAGCGGTCCTCGCCGAAAATGACCCAGAGCGCTGCCGGCACCTGT
CCTACGAGTTGCATGATAAAGAAGACAGTCATAAGTGCGGCGACGATAGTCATGCCCCGCGCCCACCGGA
AGGAGCTGACTGGGTTGAAGGCTCTCAAGGGCATCGGTCGAGATCCCGGTGCCTAATGAGTGAGCTAACT
TACATTAATTGCGTTGCGCTCACTGCCCGCTTTCCAGTCGGGAAACCTGTCGTGCCAGCTGCATTAATGA
ATCGGCCAACGCGCGGGGAGAGGCGGTTTGCGTATTGGGCGCCAGGGTGGTTTTTCTTTTCACCAGTGAG
ACGGGCAACAGCTGATTGCCCTTCACCGCCTGGCCCTGAGAGAGTTGCAGCAAGCGGTCCACGCTGGTTT
GCCCCAGCAGGCGAAAATCCTGTTTGATGGTGGTTAACGGCGGGATATAACATGAGCTGTCTTCGGTATC
GTCGTATCCCACTACCGAGATATCCGCACCAACGCGCAGCCCGGACTCGGTAATGGCGCGCATTGCGCCC
AGCGCCATCTGATCGTTGGCAACCAGCATCGCAGTGGGAACGATGCCCTCATTCAGCATTTGCATGGTTT
GTTGAAAACCGGACATGGCACTCCAGTCGCCTTCCCGTTCCGCTATCGGCTGAATTTGATTGCGAGTGAG
ATATTTATGCCAGCCAGCCAGACGCAGACGCGCCGAGACAGAACTTAATGGGCCCGCTAACAGCGCGATT
TGCTGGTGACCCAATGCGACCAGATGCTCCACGCCCAGTCGCGTACCGTCTTCATGGGAGAAAATAATAC
TGTTGATGGGTGTCTGGTCAGAGACATCAAGAAATAACGCCGGAACATTAGTGCAGGCAGCTTCCACAGC
AATGGCATCCTGGTCATCCAGCGGATAGTTAATGATCAGCCCACTGACGCGTTGCGCGAGAAGATTGTGC
ACCGCCGCTTTACAGGCTTCGACGCCGCTTCGTTCTACCATCGACACCACCACGCTGGCACCCAGTTGAT
CGGCGCGAGATTTAATCGCCGCGACAATTTGCGACGGCGCGTGCAGGGCCAGACTGGAGGTGGCAACGCC
AATCAGCAACGACTGTTTGCCCGCCAGTTGTTGTGCCACGCGGTTGGGAATGTAATTCAGCTCCGCCATC
GCCGCTTCCACTTTTTCCCGCGTTTTCGCAGAAACGTGGCTGGCCTGGTTCACCACGCGGGAAACGGTCT
GATAAGAGACACCGGCATACTCTGCGACATCGTATAACGTTACTGGTTTCACATTCACCACCCTGAATTG
ACTCTCTTCCGGGCGCTATCATGCCATACCGCGAAAGGTTTTGCGCCATTCGATGGTGTCCGGGATCTCG
ACGCTCTCCCTTATGCGACTCCTGCATTAGGAAGCAGCCCAGTAGTAGGTTGAGGCCGTTGAGCACCGCC
GCCGCAAGGAATGGTGCATGCAAGGAGATGGCGCCCAACAGTCCCCCGGCCACGGGGCCTGCCACCATAC
CCACGCCGAAACAAGCGCTCATGAGCCCGAAGTGGCGAGCCCGATCTTCCCCATCGGTGATGTCGGCGAT
ATAGGCGCCAGCAACCGCACCTGTGGCGCCGGTGATGCCGGCCACGATGCGTCCGGCGTAGAGGATCGAG
ATCTCGATCCCGCGAAATTAATACGACTCACTATAGGGGAATTGTGAGCGGATAACAATTCCCCTCTAGA
AATAATTTTGTTTAACTTTAAGAAGGAGATATACCATGGGCAGCAGCCATCATCATCATCATCACAGCAG
CGGCCTGGTGCCGCGCGGCAGCCATATGCCCGAGGAGTCCCAGGACATGAAAGCCCTGCAGAAGGAGCTA
GAACAGTTTGCCAAGCTGCTGAAGCAGAAGAGGATCACCTTGGGGTACACCCAGGCCGACGTGGGGCTCA
CCCTGGGCGTTCTCTTTGGAAAGGTGTTCAGCCAGACCACCATCTGTCGCTTCGAGGCCTTGCAGCTCAG
CCTTAAGAACATGTGTAAGCTGCGGCCCCTGCTGGAGAAGTGGGTGGAGGAAGCCGACAACAATGAGAAC
CTTCAGGAGATATGCAAATCGGAGACCCTGGTGCAGGCCCGGAAGAGAAAGCGAACTAGCATTGAGAACC
GTGTGAGGTGGAGTCTGGAGACCATGTTTCTGAAGTGCCCGAAGCCCTCCCTACAGCAGATCACTCACAT
CGCCAATCAGCTTGGGCTAGAGAAGGATGTGGTTCGAGTATGGTTCTGTAACCGGCGCCAGAAGGGCAAA
AGATCAAGTATTGAGTATTCCCAACGAGAATGACTCGAGCACCACCACCACCACCACTGAGATCCGGCTG
CTAACAAAGCCCGAAAGGAAGCTGAGTTGGCTGCTGCCACCGCTGAGCAATAACTAGCATAACCCCTTGG
GGCCTCTAAACGGGTCTTGAGGGGTTTTTTGCTGAAAGGAGGAACTATATCCGGAT
Features (pLannotate 1.2.2; 21 found; start..end, strand, type, name):
     12..440     +  rep_origin     f1 ori (sequence partly withheld): f1 bacteriophage origin of replication; arrow indicates direction of (+) strand synthesis
    493..550     +  promoter       AmpR promoter (fragment): bla
    559..1374    -  CDS            KanR: aminoglycoside phosphotransferase; aph(3')-Ia; confers resistance to kanamycin in bacteria or G418 (Geneticin®) in eukaryotes
   1496..2084    +  rep_origin     ori: high-copy-number ColE1/pMB1/pBR322/pUC origin of replication
   2270..2409    -  misc_feature   bom: basis of mobility region from pBR322
   2511..2702    -  CDS            rop: Rop protein, which maintains plasmids at low copy number; rop
   2719..3099    +  CDS            YPB1_ECOLX: Protein predicted: Swiss-Prot protein existence level 4. From Escherichia coli.
   3171..3462    -  CDS            TcR (fragment): tetracycline efflux protein; tet; confers resistance to tetracycline
   3477..3498    -  protein_bind   CAP binding site: CAP binding activates transcription in the presence of cAMP. E. coli catabolite activator protein
   3511..4593    -  CDS            lacI: lac repressor; lacI; The lac repressor binds to the lac operator to inhibit transcription in E. coli. This inhibition can be relieved by adding lactose or isopropyl-β-D-thiogalactopyranoside (IPTG).
   4594..4671    -  promoter       lacI promoter: lacI
   4679..4958    -  CDS            TcR (fragment): tetracycline efflux protein; tet; confers resistance to tetracycline
   4980..4998    +  promoter       T7 promoter: promoter for bacteriophage T7 RNA polymerase
   4999..5023    +  protein_bind   lac operator: The lac repressor binds to the lac operator to inhibit transcription in E. coli. This inhibition can be relieved by adding lactose or isopropyl-β-D-thiogalactopyranoside (IPTG). lac repressor encoded by lacI
   5038..5060    +  RBS            RBS: efficient ribosome binding site from bacteriophage T7 gene 10 (Olins and Rangwala, 1989)
   5079..5095    +  CDS            capTEV™ (fragment): composite tag for in vivo biotinylation, TEV protease cleavage, and 6xHis tagging
   5106..5123    +  CDS            thrombin site: thrombin recognition and cleavage site
   5130..5621    +  CDS            Pou5f1 (fragment): PO5F1_MOUSE - Also known as Oct-3, Oct-4, Otf-3, Otf3. Experimental evidence at protein level: Swiss-Prot protein existence level 1. Transcription factor that binds to the octamer motif (5'- ATTTGCAT-3') (PubMed:1972777, PubMed:1690859, PubMed:1967980, PubMed:17525163, PubMed:23376973). Forms a trimeric complex with SOX2 or SOX15 on DNA and controls the expression of a number of genes involved in embryonic development such as YES1, FGF4, UTF1 and ZFP206 (PubMed:15863505, PubMed:17097055, PubMed:17496161, PubMed:19740739). Critical for early embryogenesis and for embryonic stem cell pluripotenc
   5631..5648    +  CDS            9xHis (fragment): 9xHis affinity tag
   5658..5707    +  CDS            SET1 (fragment): solubility-enhancement tag derived from T7 phage gene 10B
   5715..5762    +  terminator     T7 terminator: transcription terminator for bacteriophage T7 RNA polymerase
