[The description below was written by a language model from this plasmid's Addgene catalogue record and pLannotate feature annotations shown in this document.]
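Description:
pET28 mOct4-POU is a bacterial expression plasmid built on the pET28a backbone for producing the DNA-binding domain of mouse Oct4 (Pou5f1) in E. coli. It is propagated through a ColE1/pBR322-type origin accompanied by the bom region and the rop gene, which holds copy number low as the catalogue entry indicates, and it is selected with kanamycin via an aminoglycoside phosphotransferase gene. An f1 origin is also present, along with short tetracycline-resistance remnants and other vestigial backbone annotations that have no functional role.

The expression cassette follows the standard pET layout. A T7 promoter with an adjacent lac operator drives transcription, a T7 gene 10 ribosome binding site directs translation, and a T7 terminator closes the unit. A plasmid-borne lacI gene supplies repressor, so expression stays off until it is induced with IPTG in a host that provides T7 RNA polymerase. The open reading frame begins with a short histidine tag (annotated as a fragment of a composite tag), followed by a thrombin cleavage site that allows the tag to be removed. Next comes a roughly 490 bp fragment of Pou5f1 corresponding to the POU domain only, rather than the full-length transcription factor.

The feature table also detects a His-tag sequence downstream of the insert, which is typical of the pET28a polylinker. The record lists only an N-terminal 6xHis tag and does not say whether this second tag is in frame or translated. The exact cloning sites are likewise not recorded. The construct is intended for affinity purification of the recombinant Oct4 POU domain, and it was deposited in connection with work on the directed evolution of POU reprogramming factors.
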