Addgene plasmid #206393: pET28 mOct4-POU
Purpose: Expresses the DNA binding domain of the Oct4 with a 6xHis tag for protein purification
Depositing lab: Ralf Jauch. Depositing organization: University of Hong Kong. Publication: Directed Evolution of an Enhanced POU Reprogramming Factor for Cell Fate Engineering. Tan DS, Chen Y, Gao Y, Bednarz A, Wei Y, Malik V, Ho DH, Weng M, Ho SY, Srivastava Y, Velychko S, Yang X, Fan L, Kim J, Graumann J, Stormo GD, Braun T, Yan J, Scholer HR, Jauch R. Mol Biol Evol. 2021 Jun 25;38(7):2854-2868. doi: 10.1093/molbev/msab075. PubMed 33720298.
Backbone
  Vector backbone: pET28a
  Backbone size w/o insert (bp): 5369
  Vector type: Bacterial Expression
Growth in bacteria
  Bacterial resistance: Kanamycin, 50 μg/mL
  Growth temperature: 37°C
  Growth strain: DH5alpha
  Copy number: Low Copy
Gene/Insert
  Gene/Insert name: Oct4
  Species: M. musculus (mouse)
  Mutation: POU DNA binding domain only
  Entrez Gene: Pou5f1 (a.k.a. NF-A3, Oct-3, Oct-3/4, Oct-4, Oct3, Oct3/4, Oct4, Otf-3, Otf-4, Otf3, Otf3-rs7, Otf3g, Otf4)
  Tag / fusion protein: 6xHis (N terminal on insert)
  Cloning method: Restriction Enzyme; 5′ cloning site unknown (unknown if destroyed)
Terms and licenses: Academic/Nonprofit Terms; Industry Terms: Not Available to Industry
How to cite: pET28 mOct4-POU was a gift from Ralf Jauch (Addgene plasmid # 206393 ; http://n2t.net/addgene:206393 ; RRID:Addgene_206393)
